>Addgene plasmid #53999 | mEmerald-ATG3-N-18 | depositor partial sequence | sequence record 84192 | insert sequence
GCTAGCGCTACCGGACTCAGATCTCGAGGCCACCATGCAGAATGTGATCAACACGGTGAAGGGAAAGGCT
CTGGAAGTGGCCGAGTACCTGACCCCGGTCCTCAAGGAATCAAAATTTAAGGAAACGGGTGTAATCACTC
CAGAAGAGTTTGTGGCAGCTGGAGATCACTTAGTCCACCACTGTCCAACATGGCAATGGGCTACAGGGGA
AGAATTGAAAGTGAAGGCATATCTTCCGACAGACAAACAATTTTTGGTAACCAAAAATGTTCCATGCTAC
AAGCGGTGTAAACAGATGGAGTATTCGGATGAATTGGAAGCTATCATTGAAGAAGATGATGGTGATGGGG
GATGGGTAGATACATATCACAACACAGGTATTACAGGAATTACTGAAGCAGTTAAGGAGATTACACTGGA
AAGCAAGGACAGTATAAAACTCCAAGATTGCTCAGCACTGTGTGATGAAGAAGACGAGGAAGATGAAGGG
GAAGCTGCAGACATGGAAGAATATGAAGAGAGTGGATTGTTGGAAACAGATGAGGCTACCCTAGACACAA
GGAAAATAGTGGAAGCCTGCAAAGCTAAGGCTGACGCTGGAGGTGAAGATGCTATTTTACAAACGAGAAC
ATACGATCTGTACATCACTTACGACAAATATTACCAGACACCACGGCTATGGTTGTTTGGCTATGATGAG
CAACGGCAGCCTTTAACAGTTGAGCACATGTATGAAGACATCAGTCAAGATCATGTGAAGAAAACAGTGA
CCATTGAAAACCATCCTCATCTCCCACCACCTCCTATGTGTTCAGTTCACCCATGCAGGCATGCTGAAGT
GATGAAGAAAATTATTGAGACAGTTGCAGAAGGCGGGGGAGAGCTTGGTGTTCATATGTATCTTTTAATT
TTTTTGAAATTTGTTCAAGCTGTCATTCCAACAATAGAATATGACTACACAAGACACTTCACAATGGGCA
GCGCATCCGGCGGAAGCGGAAGCGGACCGGTCGCCACCATGGTGAGCAAGGGCGAGGAGCTGTTCACCGG
GGTGGTGCCCATCCTGGTCGAGCTGGACGGCGACGTAAACGGCCACAAGTTCAGCGTGTCCGGCGAGGGC
GAGGGCGATGCCACCTACGGCAAGCTGACCCTGAAGTTCATCTGCACCACCGGCAAGCTGCCCGTGCCCT
GGCCCACCCTCGTGACCACCTTGACCTACGGCGTGCAGTGCTTCGCCCGCTACCCCGACCACATGAAGCA
GCACGACTTCTTCAAGTCCGCCATGCCCGAAGGCTACGTCCAGGAGCGCACCATCTTCTTCAAGGACGAC
GGCAACTACAAGACCCGCGCCGAGGTGAAGTTCGAGGGCGACACCCTGGTGAACCGCATCGAGCTGAAGG
GCATCGACTTCAAGGAGGACGGCAACATCCTGGGGCACAAGCTGGAGTACAACTACAACAGCCACAAGGT
CTATATCACCGCCGACAAGCAGAAGAACGGCATCAAGGTGAACTTCAAGACCCGCCACAACATCGAGGAC
GGCAGCGTGCAGCTCGCCGACCACTACCAGCAGAACACCCCCATCGGCGACGGCCCCGTGCTGCTGCCCG
ACAACCACTACCTGAGCACCCAGTCCAAGCTGAGCAAAGACCCCAACGAGAAGCGCGATCACATGGTCCT
GCTGGAGTTCGTGACCGCCGCCGGGATCACTCTCGGCATGGACGAGCTGTACAAGTAAGCGGCCGCGACT
CTAGATCATAATCAGCC
