>Addgene plasmid #53999 | mEmerald-ATG3-N-18 | addgene partial sequence | sequence record 89766 | EGFP-N 5'-CGTCGCCGTCCAGCTCGACCAG-3'
CCTTGCTCACCATGGTGGCGACCGGTCCGCTTCCGCTTCCGCCGGATGCGCTGCCCATTGTGAAGTGTCT
TGTGTAGTCATATTCTATTGTTGGAATGACAGCTTGAACAAATTTCAAAAAAATTAAAAGATACATATGA
ACACCAAGCTCTCCCCCGCCTTCTGCAACTGTCTCAATAATTTTCTTCATCACTTCAGCATGCCTGCATG
GGTGAACTGAACACATAGGAGGTGGTGGGAGATGAGGATGGTTTTCAATGGTCACTGTTTTCTTCACATG
ATCTTGACTGATGTCTTCATACATGTGCTCAACTGTTAAAGGCTGCCGTTGCTCATCATAGCCAAACAAC
CATAGCCGTGGTGTCTGGTAATATTTGTCGTAAGTGATGTACAGATCGTATGTTCTCGTTTGTAAAATAG
CATCTTCACCTCCAGCGTCAGCCTTAGCTTTGCAGGCTTCCACTATTTTCCTTGTGTCTAGGGTAGCCTC
ATCTGTTTCCAACAATCCACTCTCTTCATATTCTTCCATGTCTGCAGCTTCCCCTTCATCTTCCTCGTCT
TCTTCATCACACAGTGCTGAGCAATCTTGGAGTTTTATACTGTCCTTGCTTTCCAGTGTAATCTCCTTAA
CTGCTTCAGTAATTCCTGTAATACCTGTGTTGTGATATGTATCTACCCATCCCCCATCACCATCATCTTC
TTCAATGATAGCTTCCAATTCATCCGAATACTCCATCTGTTTACACCGCTTGTAGCATGGAACATTTTTG
GTTACCAAAAATTGTTTGTCTGTCGGAAGATATGCCTTCACTTTCAATTCTTCCCCTGTAGCCCATTGCC
ATGTTGGACAGTGGTGGACTAAGTGATCTCCAGCTGCCACAAACTCTTCTGG
