[The description below was written by a language model from this plasmid's Addgene catalogue record.]
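Description:
mEmerald-ATG3-N-18 is a mammalian expression plasmid built on the mEmerald-N1 backbone (about 4.75 kb without insert), an N1-style fluorescent protein fusion vector. It is maintained as a high-copy plasmid in E. coli under kanamycin selection, and the neomycin resistance marker allows G418 selection of stably transfected mammalian cells. No feature table is provided, so details such as the origin of replication and the polyadenylation signals are not itemised. The use of an SV40 polyA reverse sequencing primer does suggest an SV40 polyadenylation signal downstream of the fusion cassette.

The payload is the ATG3 coding sequence, listed as mouse (M. musculus) with a mouse reference transcript as its alternative name, although the linked gene entry carries human-style aliases. The insert is driven by the CMV immediate-early promoter, which gives strong constitutive expression in most mammalian cell lines. ATG3 sits upstream of mEmerald, so the fluorescent protein is fused to the C terminus of ATG3. The "N-18" in the name probably denotes this N1-type arrangement with an 18-residue linker between the two parts, but the record does not confirm this. mEmerald is a bright green GFP derivative, recorded here with excitation at 487 nm and emission at 509 nm.

The construct is intended for live-cell or fixed-cell fluorescence imaging of ATG3, an E2-like enzyme of the autophagy conjugation machinery. The record annotates its localization as "Membrane Receptor", a category label that does not fit ATG3's known biology well and should be treated with caution. The cloning method is not stated.
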