Addgene plasmid #53999: mEmerald-ATG3-N-18
Purpose: Localization: Membrane Receptor, Excitation: 487, Emission: 509
Depositing lab: Michael Davidson. Depositing organization: Florida State University, Tallahassee.
Backbone
  Vector backbone: mEmerald-N1
  Backbone size w/o insert (bp): 4750
  Vector type: Mammalian Expression
  Selectable markers: Neomycin (select with G418)
Growth in bacteria
  Bacterial resistance: Kanamycin, 50 μg/mL
  Growth temperature: 37°C
  Growth strain: DH5alpha
  Copy number: High Copy
Gene/Insert
  Gene/Insert name: ATG3 (alt name: NM_026402.3)
  Species: M. musculus (mouse)
  Entrez Gene: ATG3 (a.k.a. APG3, APG3-LIKE, APG3L, PC3-96, hApg3)
  Promoter: CMV
  Tag / fusion protein: mEmerald (C terminal on backbone)
  Cloning method: Unknown
  Sequencing primers: 5′ CMV-F; 3′ SV40pA-R
Terms and licenses: Academic/Nonprofit Terms; Industry Terms
Depositor comments: . Excitation = 487; Emission = 509. Localization data: Membrane Receptor
How to cite: mEmerald-ATG3-N-18 was a gift from Michael Davidson (Addgene plasmid # 53999 ; http://n2t.net/addgene:53999 ; RRID:Addgene_53999)
